Addgene plasmid #200223: pNeoR2
Purpose: (Empty Backbone) NeoR nls-scarlet marked rapid RMCE integration vector
Depositing lab: Michael Nonet. Depositing organization: Washington University in Saint Louis. Publication: Rapid generation of C. elegans single-copy transgenes combining RMCE and drug selection. Nonet ML. Genetics. 2023 Apr 20:iyad072. doi: 10.1093/genetics/iyad072. PubMed 37079426.
Backbone
  Vector backbone: pHygR2
  Modifications to backbone: NeoR replaces HygR
  Vector type: Worm Expression
  Selectable markers: Neomycin (select with G418)
Growth in bacteria
  Bacterial resistance: Ampicillin, 100 μg/mL
  Growth temperature: 37°C
  Growth strain: DH5alpha
  Copy number: High Copy
Gene/Insert
  Cloning method: Restriction Enzyme
Terms and licenses: Academic/Nonprofit Terms; Industry Terms: Not Available to Industry
How to cite: pNeoR2 was a gift from Michael Nonet (Addgene plasmid # 200223 ; http://n2t.net/addgene:200223 ; RRID:Addgene_200223)
