[The description below was written by a language model from this plasmid's Addgene catalogue record and pLannotate feature annotations shown in this document.]
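Description:
pNeoR2 is an empty-backbone integration vector for *C. elegans*, designed for generating single-copy transgenes by rapid recombination-mediated cassette exchange (RMCE) combined with drug selection. It derives from pHygR2, with the hygromycin resistance gene replaced by a neomycin resistance gene so that integrants can be selected in worms with G418. In *E. coli* the 5.7 kb plasmid is maintained at high copy from a ColE1/pUC-type origin and selected with ampicillin through the bla gene and its native promoter. An f1 phage origin and a short lacI remnant are also annotated in the backbone.

The functional region begins with a loxP site, followed by pBluescript-derived multiple cloning site fragments where a transgene of interest can be inserted by restriction cloning, and then a minimal FRT site. Downstream of the FRT lies an mScarlet coding sequence followed by an EGL-13 nuclear localization signal, giving the nuclear red fluorescent marker referred to in the catalogue description. The neo (nptII) coding sequence sits further along in the opposite orientation. The arrangement of Cre and FLP target sites is consistent with recombinase-driven exchange of the plasmid cassette into a genomic landing site, with the drug marker and nuclear mScarlet signal serving to identify integration events. However, the record does not spell out the exact recombination steps or which landing-site strains are used. The feature table annotates no promoters or 3′ UTRs for mScarlet or neo, so the regulatory elements driving these markers are not stated. Several stretches of the sequence, including the interval between the NLS and neo, remain unannotated.
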