Features (pLannotate 1.2.2; 12 found; start..end, strand, type, name):
      4..89      -  CDS            lacI (fragment): lac repressor; lacI; The lac repressor binds to the lac operator to inhibit transcription in E. coli. This inhibition can be relieved by adding lactose or isopropyl-β-D-thiogalactopyranoside (IPTG).
    272..860     -  rep_origin     ori: high-copy-number ColE1/pMB1/pBR322/pUC origin of replication
   1031..1891    -  CDS            AmpR: β-lactamase; bla; confers resistance to ampicillin, carbenicillin, and related antibiotics
   1892..1996    -  promoter       AmpR promoter: bla
   2049..2477    -  rep_origin     f1 ori (sequence partly withheld): f1 bacteriophage origin of replication; arrow indicates direction of (+) strand synthesis
   2489..2522    +  protein_bind   loxP: Cre-mediated recombination occurs in the 8-bp core sequence (GCATACAT). Cre recombinase
   2523..2544    +  misc_feature   MCS (fragment): pBluescript multiple cloning site
   2625..2642    +  misc_feature   MCS (fragment): pBluescript multiple cloning site
   2646..2679    +  protein_bind   FRT (minimal): supports FLP-mediated excision but not integration (Turan and Bode, 2011) FLP recombinase from the Saccharomyces cerevisiae 2μ plasmid
   2716..3564    +  CDS            mScarlet: mScarlet is a basic (constitutively fluorescent) red fluorescent protein published in 2016, derived from synthetic construct. It has moderate acid sensitivity.
   3568..3627    +  CDS            EGL-13 NLS (fragment): nuclear localization signal from the C. elegans EGL-13 transcription factor (Lyssenko et al., 2007)
   4515..5306    -  CDS            neo: KKA2_KLEPN - Also known as kan, nptII. Experimental evidence at protein level: Swiss-Prot protein existence level 1. Resistance to kanamycin, neomycin, paromomycin, ribostamycin, butirosin and gentamicin B. From Klebsiella pneumoniae.
>Addgene plasmid #200223 | pNeoR2 | addgene full sequence | sequence record 393485 | Addgene NGS Result
GATCCCGCTTTCCAGTCGGGAAACCTGTCGTGCCAGCTGCATTAATGAATCGGCCAACGCGCGGGGAGAG
GCGGTTTGCGTATTGGGCGAATTCCGCTTCCTCGCTCACTGACTCGCTGCGCTCGGTCGTTCGGCTGCGG
CGAGCGGTATCAGCTCACTCAAAGGCGGTAATACGGTTATCCACAGAATCAGGGGATAACGCAGGAAAGA
ACATGTGAGCAAAAGGCCAGCAAAAGGCCAGGAACCGTAAAAAGGCCGCGTTGCTGGCGTTTTTCCATAG
GCTCCGCCCCCCTGACGAGCATCACAAAAATCGACGCTCAAGTCAGAGGTGGCGAAACCCGACAGGACTA
TAAAGATACCAGGCGTTTCCCCCTGGAAGCTCCCTCGTGCGCTCTCCTGTTCCGACCCTGCCGCTTACCG
GATACCTGTCCGCCTTTCTCCCTTCGGGAAGCGTGGCGCTTTCTCATAGCTCACGCTGTAGGTATCTCAG
TTCGGTGTAGGTCGTTCGCTCCAAGCTGGGCTGTGTGCACGAACCCCCCATTCAGCCCGACCGCTGCGCC
TTATCCGGTAACTATCGTCTTGAGTCCAACCCGGTAAGACACGACTTATCGCCACTGGCAGCAGCCACTG
GTAACAGGATTAGCAGAGCGAGGTATGTAGGCGGTGCTACAGAGTTCTTGAAGTGGTGGCCTAACTACGG
CTACACTAGAAGAACAGTATTTGGTATCTGCGCTCTGCTGAAGCCAGTTACCTTCGGAAAAAGAGTTGGT
AGCTCTTGATCCGGCAAACAAACCACCGCTGGTAGCGGTGGTTTTTTTGTTTGCAAGCAGCAGATTACGC
GCAGAAAAAAAGGATCTCAAGAAGATCCTTTGATCTTTTCTACGGGGTCTGACGCTCAGTGGAACGAAAA
CTCACGTTAAGGGATTTTGGTCATGAGATTATCAAAAAGGATCTTCACCTAGATCCTTTTAAATTAAAAA
TGAAGTTTTAAATCAATCTAAAGTATATATGAGTAAACTTGGTCTGACAGTTACCAATGCTTAATCAGTG
AGGCACCTATCTCAGCGATCTGTCTATTTCGTTCATCCATAGTTGCCTGACTCCCCGTCGTGTAGATAAC
TACGATACGGGAGGGCTTACCATCTGGCCCCAGTGCTGCAATGATACCGCGAGATCCACGCTCACCGGCT
CCAGATTTATCAGCAATAAACCAGCCAGCCGGAAGGGCCGAGCGCAGAAGTGGTCCTGCAACTTTATCCG
CCTCCATCCAGTCTATTAATTGTTGCCGGGAAGCTAGAGTAAGTAGTTCGCCAGTTAATAGTTTGCGCAA
CGTTGTTGCCATTGCTACAGGCATCGTGGTGTCACGCTCGTCGTTTGGTATGGCTTCATTCAGCTCCGGT
TCCCAACGATCAAGGCGAGTTACATGATCCCCCATGTTGTGCAAAAAAGCGGTTAGCTCCTTCGGTCCTC
CGATCGTTGTCAGAAGTAAGTTGGCCGCAGTGTTATCACTCATGGTTATGGCAGCACTGCATAATTCTCT
TACTGTCATGCCATCCGTAAGATGCTTTTCTGTGACTGGTGAGTACTCAACCAAGTCATTCTGAGAATAG
TGTATGCGGCGACCGAGTTGCTCTTGCCCGGCGTCAATACGGGATAATACCGCGCCACATAGCAGAACTT
TAAAAGTGCTCATCATTGGAAAACGTTCTTCGGGGCGAAAACTCTCAAGGATCTTACCGCTGTTGAGATC
CAGTTCGATGTAACCCACTCGTGCACCCAACTGATCTTCAGCATCTTTTACTTTCACCAGCGTTTCTGGG
TGAGCAAAAACAGGAAGGCAAAATGCCGCAAAAAAGGGAATAAGGGCGACACGGAAATGTTGAATACTCA
TACTCTTCCTTTTTCAATATTATTGAAGCATTTATCAGGGTTATTGTCTCATGAGCGGATACATATTTGA
ATGTATTTAGAAAAATAAACAAATAGGGGTTCCGCGCACATTTCCCCGAAAAGTGCCACCTAAATTGTAA
GCGTTAATATTTTGTTAAAATTCGCGTTAAATTTTTGTTAAATCAGCTCATTTTTTAACCAATAGGCCGA
AATCGGCAAAATCCCTTATAAATCAAAAGAATAGACCGAGATAGGGT
[37 nt withheld, positions 2148-2184]
AAAGAACGTGGACTCCAACGTCAAAGG
[49 nt withheld, positions 2212-2260]
T
[91 nt withheld, positions 2262-2352]
G
[124 nt withheld, positions 2354-2477]
CGTCGGAGCTCATAACTTCGTATAGCATACATTATACGAAGTTATGCGGCCGCTCTAGAACTAGTGGCGA
AGAGCCTGCAGGTAACCACGCGTTGCATGCTCTTCGGTACCCGGGAAGTTCCTATACTATTTGAAGAATA
GGAACTTCTGCAGGAATTCGATATCGGTGAAGTTCCTATTCTCTAGAAAGTATAGGAACTTCAAAATGGG
ATCCCCAAAGAAGAAGCGTAAGGTGTCGATGGTTTCCAAGGGAGAGGCCGTCATCAAGGAGTTCATGCGT
TTCAAGGTCCACATGGAGGGATCCATGAACGGACACGAGTTCGAGATCGAGGGAGAGGGAGAGGGACGTC
CATACGAGGGAACCCAAACCGCCAAGCTCAAGGTCACCAAGGTAAGTTTAAACATATATATACTAACTAA
CCCTGATTATTTAAATTTTCAGGGAGGACCACTCCCATTCTCCTGGGACATCCTCTCCCCACAATTCATG
TACGGATCCCGTGCCTTCACCAAGCACCCAGCCGACATCCCAGACTACTACAAGCAATCCTTCCCAGAGG
GATTCAAGTGGGAGCGTGTCATGAACTTCGAGGACGGAGGAGCCGTCACCGTCACCCAAGACACCTCCCT
CGAGGACGGAACCCTCATCTACAAGGTAAGTTTAAACAGTTCGGTACTAACTAACCATACATATTTAAAT
TTTCAGGTCAAGCTCCGTGGAACCAACTTCCCACCAGACGGACCAGTCATGCAAAAGAAGACCATGGGAT
GGGAGGCCTCCACCGAGCGTCTCTACCCAGAGGACGGAGTCCTCAAGGGAGACATCAAGATGGCCCTCCG
TCTCAAGGACGGAGGACGTTACCTCGCCGACTTCAAGGTAAGTTTAAACATGATTTTACTAACTAACTAA
TCTGATTTAAATTTTCAGACCACCTACAAGGCCAAGAAGCCAGTCCAAATGCCAGGAGCCTACAACGTCG
ACCGTAAGCTCGACATCACCTCCCACAACGAGGACTACACCGTCGTCGAGCAATACGAGCGTTCCGAGGG
ACGTCACTCCACCGGAGGAATGGACGAGCTCTACAAGGCCTCCCGTCGTCGTAAGGCCAACCCAACCAAG
CTCTCCGAGAACGCCAAGAAGCTCGCCAAGTAGATCAACTGCTCTAATTCCATCTCGTTTCTCTCTTTTC
TTTCAATCTCTTTACCCGTTTCTCTTCCCCTACGTCCCCCAAACCTACCACTGCACAGTAACACATACAC
ATTCAACGTGTCACAATAAAAGCCCATCAACACCTTCTCTGTTGTTTTTTTTCTTCAAATGCATTTTTTT
CACTTTGTTTAATAATTTTTACGCATCGGATTTGTAGGATAGTGGAAATTTGTCCTTCAATGCTTCAATT
GATTCGACACTTCTCAATATTTTTGATCAATAAACCATTGATTTTCTATTTAGAAGAAGATCACTGTAAA
TAACACCAAAAACATCACAGCAAAAAAACTCCCACTCAATTATATTACTGTTTTTATTGAAACTAGAATA
AATTTGAAAATCTTCAAAGCATACACAATTAAAAAAAACGAAAAAAGAAAAAGTCCCGTTGATTCTCAAA
CTTAAATTTTTAAACTTGTCTGAACCATGTTGTAAGTTTGTAAAAGTTTCCCAGTTGTCCTCGAACAGGT
CTAAAAATTGCGGTCATAAACTGAAACGTAACATATGATAAGGTATTTTGTGTGCGGTTTTTTCTATGAT
GTTTCAAAAAAATTTATCAGAAGTAAAAAACATAAGAAGTGTACACAGAACATTGTGTAGATTTTGGGAT
AGAATTATTATTAATGGGGGGAGGGAGCACAATTTTTTTCGACTTTTTATTACGAATTAATTCTATTTTT
GAATCTACACAATTTCATTGTTAGAGGTGACTTAAAAGAAGCTAAAAAACAAAGAAATTAAGAGAAGTTT
TTTGATAATAACAAAAATAGGGGGTGGGAGCACAGGGAGAAAGAGCATGTAGGGATGTTGAAGAGTAATT
GGACTCAGAAGAACTCGTCAAGAAGGCGATAGAAGGCGATGCGCTGCGAATCGGGAGCGGCGATACCGTA
AAGCACGAGGAAGCGGTCAGCCCATTCGCCGCCAAGCTCCTCAGCAATATCACGGGTAGCCAACGCTATG
TCCTGATAGCGGTCCGCCACACCCAGCCGGCCACAGTCGATGAATCCAGAAAAGCGGCCATTTTCCACCA
TGATATTCGGCAAGCAGGCATCGCCATGGGTCACGACGAGATCCTCGCCGTCGGGCATGCGCGCCTTGAG
CCTGGCGAACAGTTCGGCTGGTGCGAGCCCCTGATGTTCTTCGTCCAGATCATCCTGATCGACAAGACCG
GCTTCCATCCGAGTACGTGCTCGCTCGATGCGATGTTTCGCTTGGTGGTCGAATGGGCAGGTAGCCGGAT
CAAGCGTATGCAGCCGCCGCATTGCATCAGCCATGATGGATACTTTCTCGGCAGGAGCAAGGTGAGATGA
CAGGAGATCCTGCCCCGGCACTTCGCCCAATAGCAGCCAGTCCCTTCCCGCTTCAGTGACAACGTCGAGC
ACAGCTGCGCAAGGAACGCCCGTCGTGGCCAGCCACGATAGCCGCGCTGCCTCGTCCTGCAGTTCATTCA
GGGCACCGGACAGGTCGGTCTTGACAAAAAGAACCGGGCGCCCCTGCGCTGACAGCCGGAACACGGCGGC
ATCAGAGCAGCCGATTGTCTGTTGTGCCCAGTCATAGCCGAATAGCCTCTCCACCCAAGCGGCCGGAGAA
CCTGCGTGCAATCCATCTTGTTCAATCATATTACCTTAAAATTCAAAAATTAATTTCAGATCAGTCATAA
CCAAGAAAACAAAATAAACGTTAGGACAGAAAATTCAAATTAATTAAAAATTATGCTGAATAAGAAAATT
ACATGCAAAGCCTTATTTTCCTCATAGAAACAGTTGAATAACATATTTTTTAATTGAAAACATAGCAAAA
TTCGTGGTAAAATTTGTCAAAACCTTGGAAAAAATCGAAAAAAGAACATTTCCCGATGCATTTTCCTATT
TCTCGTTGCCGACAACGTATAAACGTTGAATACTCAGTCAACGAATTTGGCTGCTGGCTTGGACTCTCGC
ACGGAAGAGACGCGTGTGTAGATTTACGACGAAAGCAAAAAT
